>Addgene plasmid #70745 | pTetR-BCD20-mCherry-ssrA P66U23C90T20 v40-3a (588) | depositor full sequence | sequence record 126642 | pTetR-BCD20-mCherry-ssrA P66U23C90T20 v40-3a (588) sequence 3314 bps
GCATTGCTGTTCTCAGTGATAGAGATTGACATCCCTATCAGTGATAGATATAATGAGCACTACTAGAGAA
GCGGGCCCAAGTTCACTTAAAAAGGAGATCAACAATGAAAGCAATTTTCGTACTGAAACATCTTAATCAT
GCTGAGGAAAGTTTCTAATGGTGAGCAAGGGCGAGGAGGATAACATGGCCATCATCAAGGAGTTCATGCG
CTTCAAGGTGCACATGGAGGGCTCCGTGAACGGCCACGAGTTCGAGATCGAGGGCGAGGGCGAGGGCCGC
CCCTACGAGGGCACCCAGACCGCCAAGCTGAAGGTGACCAAGGGTGGCCCCCTGCCCTTCGCCTGGGACA
TCCTGTCCCCTCAGTTCATGTACGGCTCCAAGGCCTACGTGAAGCACCCCGCCGACATCCCCGACTACTT
GAAGCTGTCCTTCCCCGAGGGCTTCAAGTGGGAGCGCGTGATGAACTTCGAGGACGGCGGCGTGGTGACC
GTGACCCAGGACTCCTCCTTGCAGGACGGCGAGTTCATCTACAAGGTGAAGCTGCGCGGCACCAACTTCC
CCTCCGACGGCCCCGTAATGCAGAAGAAAACCATGGGCTGGGAGGCCTCCTCCGAGCGGATGTACCCCGA
GGACGGCGCCCTGAAGGGCGAGATCAAGCAGAGGCTGAAGCTGAAGGACGGCGGCCACTACGACGCTGAG
GTCAAGACCACCTACAAGGCCAAGAAGCCCGTGCAGCTGCCCGGCGCCTACAACGTCAACATCAAGTTGG
ACATCACCTCCCACAACGAGGACTACACCATCGTGGAACAGTACGAACGCGCCGAGGGCCGCCACTCCAC
CGGCGGCATGGACGAGCTGTACAAGGCAGCAAACGACGAAAACTACGCTTTAGCAGCTTAATGAACTGAC
GAACAATAAGGCCTCCCTAACGGGGGGCCTTTTTTATTGATAACAAAACCTTGAGAGTCGCTCGTTGTCT
TCGCTCCTTCCGGTGGGCGCGGGGCATGACTATCGTCGCCGCACTTATGACTGTGTTCTTTATCATGCAA
CTCGTAGGACAGGTGCCGGCAGCGCTCTTCCGCTTCCTCGCTCACTGACTCGCTGCGCTCGGTCGTTCGG
CTGCGGCGAGCGGTATCAGCTCACTCAAAGGCGGTAATACGGTTATCCACAGAATCAGGGGATAACGCAG
GAAAGAACATGTGAGCAAAAGGCCAGCAAAAGGCCAGGAACCGTAAAAAGGCCGCGTTGCTGGCGTTTTT
CCATAGGCTCCGCCCCCCTGACGAGCATCACAAAAATCGACGCTCAAGTCAGAGGTGGCGAAACCCGACA
GGACTATAAAGATACCAGGCGTTTCCCCCTGGAAGCTCCCTCGTGCGCTCTCCTGTTCCGACCCTGCCGC
TTACCGGATACCTGTCCGCCTTTCTCCCTTCGGGAAGCGTGGCGCTTTCTCATAGCTCACGCTGTAGGTA
TCTCAGTTCGGTGTAGGTCGTTCGCTCCAAGCTGGGCTGTGTGCACGAACCCCCCGTTCAGCCCGACCGC
TGCGCCTTATCCGGTAACTATCGTCTTGAGTCCAACCCGGTAAGACACGACTTATCGCCACTGGCAGCAG
CCACTGGTAACAGGATTAGCAGAGCGAGGTATGTAGGCGGTGCTACAGAGTTCTTGAAGTGGTGGCCTAA
CTACGGCTACACTAGAAGAACAGTATTTGGTATCTGCGCTCTGCTGAAGCCAGTTACCTTCGGAAAAAGA
GTTGGTAGCTCTTGATCCGGCAAACAAACCACCGCTGGTAGCGGTGGTTTTTTTGTTTGCAAGCAGCAGA
TTACGCGCAGAAAAAAAGGATCTCAAGAAGATCCTTTGATCTTTTCTACGGGGTCTGACGCTCAGTGGAA
CGAAAACTCACGTTAAGGGATTTTGGTCATGAGATTATCAAAAAGGATCTTCACCTAGATCCTTTTAAAT
TAAAAATGAAGTTTTAAATCAATCTAAAGTATATATGAGTAAACTTGGTCTGACAGTTACCAATGCTTAA
TCAGTGAGGCACCTATCTCAGCGATCTGTCTATTTCGTTCATCCATAGTTGCCTGACTCCCCGTCGTGTA
GATAACTACGATACGGGAGGGCTTACCATCTGGCCCCAGTGCTGCAATGATACCGCGTGACCCACGCTCA
CCGGCTCCAGATTTATCAGCAATAAACCAGCCAGCCGGAAGGGCCGAGCGCAGAAGTGGTCCTGCAACTT
TATCCGCCTCCATCCAGTCTATTAATTGTTGCCGGGAAGCTAGAGTAAGTAGTTCGCCAGTTAATAGTTT
GCGCAACGTTGTTGCCATTGCTACAGGCATCGTGGTGTCACGCTCGTCGTTTGGTATGGCTTCATTCAGC
TCCGGTTCCCAACGATCAAGGCGAGTTGCATGATCCCCCATGTTGTGCAAAAAAGCGGTTAGCTCCTTCG
GTCCTCCGATCGTTGTCAGAAGTAAGTTGGCCGCAGTGTTATCACTCATGGTTATGGCAGCACTGCATAA
TTCTCTTACTGTCATGCCATCCGTAAGATGCTTTTCTGTGACTGGTGAGTACTCAACCAAGTCATTCTGA
GAATAGTGTATGCGGCGACCGAGTTGCTCTTGCCCGGCGTCAACACGGGATAATACCGCGCCACATAGCA
GAACTTTAAAAGTGCTCATCATTGGAAAACGTTCTTCGGGGCGAAAACTCTCAAGGATCTTACCGCTGTT
GAGATCCAGTTCGATGTAACCCACTCGTGCACCCAACTGATCTTCAGCATCTTTTACTTTCACCAGCGTT
TCTGGGTGAGCAAAAACAGGAAGGCAAAATGCCGCAAAAAAGGGAATAAGGGCGACACGGAAATGTTGAA
TACTCATACTCTTCCTTTTTCAATATTATTGAAGCATTTATCAGGGTTATTGTCTCATGAGCGGATACAT
ATTTGAATGTATTTAGAAAAATAAACAAATAGGGGTTCCGCGCACATTTCCCCGAAAAGTGCCACCTGAC
GTCTAAGAAACCATTATTATCATGACATTAACCTATAAAAATAGGCGTATCACGAGGCCCTTTCGTGTTC
AAGAATTCTGGCGAATCCTCTGACCAGCCAGAAAACGACCTTTCTGTGGTGAAACCGGATGCTGCAATTC
AGAGCGCCAGCAAGTGGGGGACAGCAGATGACCTGACCGCCGCAGAGTGGATGTTTGACATGGTGATGAC
TATCGCACCATCAGCCAGAAAACCGAATTTTGCTGGGTGGGCTAACGATATCCGCCTGATGCGTGAACGT
GACGGACGTAACGAAGACAAATGT
Features (pLannotate 1.2.2; 8 found; start..end, strand, type, name):
     13..60      +  promoter       PLtetO-1 promoter (fragment): modified phage lambda PL promoter with tet operator sites (Lutz and Bujard, 1997)
    158..865     +  CDS            mCherry: mCherry is a basic (constitutively fluorescent) red fluorescent protein published in 2004, derived from Discosoma sp.. It is reported to be a very rapidly-maturing monomer with low acid sensitivity.
    869..898     +  CDS            ssrA tag (LVA) (fragment): C-terminal peptide that mediates degradation in bacteria through the ClpXP and ClpAP proteases (McGinness et al., 2006) mutant LVA variant that confers accelerated degradation under some conditions (Andersen et al., 1998)
    961..1137    +  CDS            tetA (fragment): TCR3_ECOLX - Experimental evidence at protein level: Swiss-Prot protein existence level 1. Resistance to tetracycline by an active tetracycline efflux. This is an energy-dependent process that decreases the accumulation of the antibiotic in whole cells. This protein functions as a metal- tetracycline/H(+) antiporter. From Escherichia coli. This protein is used as a marker in many commonly used cloning vectors, such as pBR322 and pACYC184.
   1258..1846    -  rep_origin     ori: high-copy-number ColE1/pMB1/pBR322/pUC origin of replication
   2017..2877    -  CDS            AmpR: β-lactamase; bla; confers resistance to ampicillin, carbenicillin, and related antibiotics
   2878..2982    -  promoter       AmpR promoter: bla
   3084..6       +  CDS            O (fragment) (across the origin): VRPO_LAMBD - Protein inferred from homology: Swiss-Prot protein existence level 3. Necessary for the bidirectional replication of DNA. It interacts with the ori (origin of replication) region of the genome during the initiation of replication. From Escherichia phage lambda (Bacteriophage lambda).
