[The description below was written by a language model from this plasmid's Addgene catalogue record and pLannotate feature annotations shown in this document.]
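Description:
pTetR-BCD20-mCherry-ssrA P66U23C90T20 v40-3a (588) is a small (about 3.3 kb) bacterial reporter plasmid for use in Escherichia coli and E. coli-derived cell-free expression systems. The record does not name a backbone, but the annotated features show a high-copy ColE1/pUC-type origin of replication and a β-lactamase (AmpR) gene with its native bla promoter, consistent with the catalogued ampicillin selection and high copy number.

The payload is a single TetR-responsive reporter cassette. A PLtetO-1-type promoter, a phage lambda PL derivative carrying tet operator sites, is repressed when TetR is present and so reports on TetR levels. It drives the monomeric, rapidly maturing red fluorescent protein mCherry. The name indicates that translation is initiated through "BCD20", presumably a bicistronic design translation element occupying the unannotated gap between the promoter and the coding sequence, although the feature table does not label it. The mCherry coding sequence is fused at its C terminus to an ssrA degradation tag, annotated as matching the LVA variant, which targets the protein to the ClpXP and ClpAP proteases. This shortens reporter half-life so that fluorescence tracks dynamic changes in promoter activity rather than accumulating. Short fragments matching tetA and the lambda O protein are also annotated; these are partial matches, probably spacer or vector remnants rather than functional genes.

The stated purpose is as a building block for assembling a three-colour reporter plasmid. The associated work concerns cell-free prototyping of synthetic genetic ring oscillators, where destabilised reporters under repressor-controlled promoters are used to follow individual oscillator nodes.
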