Addgene plasmid #70745: pTetR-BCD20-mCherry-ssrA P66U23C90T20 v40-3a (588)
Purpose: for building 3-color reporter plasmid
Depositing lab: Richard Murray. Depositing organization: California Institute of Technology. Publication: Rapid cell-free forward engineering of novel genetic ring oscillators. Niederholtmeyer H, Sun ZZ, Hori Y, Yeung E, Verpoorte A, Murray RM, Maerkl SJ. Elife. 2015 Oct 2;4. doi: 10.7554/eLife.09771. PubMed 26430766.
Backbone
  Vector backbone: n/a
Growth in bacteria
  Bacterial resistance: Ampicillin, 100 μg/mL
  Growth temperature: 30°C
  Growth strain: DH5alpha
  Copy number: High Copy
Gene/Insert
  Gene/Insert name: mCherry-ssrA
Terms and licenses: Academic/Nonprofit Terms; Industry Terms: Not Available to Industry
How to cite: pTetR-BCD20-mCherry-ssrA P66U23C90T20 v40-3a (588) was a gift from Richard Murray (Addgene plasmid # 70745 ; http://n2t.net/addgene:70745 ; RRID:Addgene_70745)
