>Addgene plasmid #70745 | pTetR-BCD20-mCherry-ssrA P66U23C90T20 v40-3a (588) | addgene partial sequence | sequence record 149172 | pBEST-F 5'-CATGGTGAAGACTATCGCAC-3'
GCTAACGATATCCGCCTGATGCGTGAACGTGACGGACGTAACGAAGACAAATGTGCATTGCTGTTCTCAG
TGATAGAGATTGACATCCCTATCAGTGATAGATATAATGAGCACTACTAGAGAAGCGGGCCCAAGTTCAC
TTAAAAAGGAGATCAACAATGAAAGCAATTTTCGTACTGAAACATCTTAATCATGCTGAGGAAAGTTTCT
AATGGTGAGCAAGGGCGAGGAGGATAACATGGCCATCATCAAGGAGTTCATGCGCTTCAAGGTGCACATG
GAGGGCTCCGTGAACGGCCACGAGTTCGAGATCGAGGGCGAGGGCGAGGGCCGCCCCTACGAGGGCACCC
AGACCGCCAAGCTGAAGGTGACCAAGGGTGGCCCCCTGCCCTTCGCCTGGGACATCCTGTCCCCTCAGTT
CATGTACGGCTCCAAGGCCTACGTGAAGCACCCCGCCGACATCCCCGACTACTTGAAGCTGTCCTTCCCC
GAGGGCTTCAAGTGGGAGCGCGTGATGAACTTCGAGGACGGCGGCGTGGTGACCGTGACCCAGGACTCCT
CCTTGCAGGACGGCGAGTTCATCTACAAGGTGAAGCTGCGCGGCACCAACTTCCCCTCCGACGGCCCCGT
AATGCAGAAGAAAACCATGGGCTGGGAGGCCTCCTCCGAGCGGATGTACCCCGAGGACGGCGCCCTGAAG
GGCGAGATCAAGCAGAGGCTGAAGCTGAAGGACGGCGGCCACTACGACGCTGAGGTCAAGACCACCTACA
AGGCCAAGAAGCCCGTGCAGCTGCCCGGCGC
