>Addgene plasmid #70745 | pTetR-BCD20-mCherry-ssrA P66U23C90T20 v40-3a (588) | addgene partial sequence | sequence record 149174 | MoCloF 5'-agcgaggaagcggaagagcg-3'
CATAAGTGCGGCGACGATAGTCATGCCCCGCGCCCACCGGAAGGAGCGAAGACAACGAGCGACTCTCAAG
GTTTTGTTATCAATAAAAAAGGCCCCCCGTTAGGGAGGCCTTATTGTTCGTCAGTTCATTAAGCTGCTAA
AGCGTAGTTTTCGTCGTTTGCTGCCTTGTACAGCTCGTCCATGCCGCCGGTGGAGTGGCGGCCCTCGGCG
CGTTCGTACTGTTCCACGATGGTGTAGTCCTCGTTGTGGGAGGTGATGTCCAACTTGATGTTGACGTTGT
AGGCGCCGGGCAGCTGCACGGGCTTCTTGGCCTTGTAGGTGGTCTTGACCTCAGCGTCGTAGTGGCCGCC
GTCCTTCAGCTTCAGCCTCTGCTTGATCTCGCCCTTCAGGGCGCCGTCCTCGGGGTACATCCGCTCGGAG
GAGGCCTCCCAGCCCATGGTTTTCTTCTGCATTACGGGGCCGTCGGAGGGGAAGTTGGTGCCGCGCAGCT
TCACCTTGTAGATGAACTCGCCGTCCTGCAAGGAGGAGTCCTGGGTCACGGTCACCACGCCGCCGTCCTC
GAAGTTCATCACGCGCTCCCACTTGAAGCCCTCGGGGAAGGACAGCTTCAAGTAGTCGGGGATGTCGGCG
GGGTGCTTCACGTAGGCCTTGGAGCCGTACATGAACTGAGGGGACAGGATGTCCCAGGCGAAGGGCAGGG
GGCCACCCTTGGTCACCTTCAGCTTGGCGGTCTGGGTGCCCTCGTAGGGGCGGCCCTCGC
